Addgene plasmid #33327: pSG5-FLAG-CaMKKalpha FL WT
Depositing lab: Anthony Means. Depositing organization: Duke University. Publication: Characterization of the CaMKKbeta-AMPK signaling complex. Green MF, Anderson KA, Means AR. Cell Signal. 2011 Dec;23(12):2005-12. Epub 2011 Jul 23. 10.1016/j.cellsig.2011.07.014 PubMed 21807092.
Backbone
  Vector backbone: pSG5
  Backbone manufacturer: Stratagene
  Backbone size w/o insert (bp): 4100
  Modifications to backbone: Added blunt end cloning site which was lost during cloning.
  Vector type: Mammalian Expression
Growth in bacteria
  Bacterial resistance: Ampicillin, 100 μg/mL
  Growth temperature: 37°C
  Growth strain: DH5alpha
  Copy number: Unknown
Gene/Insert
  Gene/Insert name: Calcium/Calmodulin dependent protein kinase kinase alpha (alt names: CaMKKalpha; CaMKK1)
  Species: R. norvegicus (rat)
  Insert size (bp): 1500
  GenBank ID: NP_113850
  Entrez Gene: Camkk1
  Promoter: SV40
  Tag / fusion protein: FLAG (N terminal on insert)
  Cloning method: Restriction Enzyme; 5′ cloning site unknown (unknown if destroyed); 3′ cloning site unknown (unknown if destroyed)
  Sequencing primers: 5′ T7
Terms and licenses: Academic/Nonprofit Terms; Industry Terms: Not Available to Industry
How to cite: pSG5-FLAG-CaMKKalpha FL WT was a gift from Anthony Means (Addgene plasmid # 33327 ; http://n2t.net/addgene:33327 ; RRID:Addgene_33327)
