[The description below was written by a language model from this plasmid's Addgene catalogue record.]
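Description:
pSG5-FLAG-CaMKKalpha FL WT is a mammalian expression plasmid built on the Stratagene pSG5 backbone (about 4.1 kb without insert) and carrying a roughly 1.5 kb insert encoding rat (Rattus norvegicus) calcium/calmodulin-dependent protein kinase kinase alpha, also known as CaMKKalpha or CaMKK1 (gene Camkk1). As the name indicates, the insert is the full-length, wild-type form of the kinase. It is fused at its N terminus to a FLAG epitope, which allows the expressed protein to be detected or immunoprecipitated with anti-FLAG antibodies without needing an isoform-specific antibody. Expression in mammalian cells is driven by the SV40 promoter recorded for the construct. A T7 primer is listed for sequencing from the 5′ side of the insert, which implies a T7 priming site upstream of the coding region.

The plasmid is propagated in E. coli under ampicillin selection; the copy number is recorded as unknown, and no mammalian selection marker is listed, so the record supports transient expression rather than stable selection. The backbone was modified by adding a blunt-end cloning site, which was lost during cloning, and the 5′ and 3′ restriction sites used for insertion are not recorded. No feature table accompanies the entry, so other backbone elements, such as the replication origin and polyadenylation signal, cannot be confirmed from the record. The construct is associated with work characterising the CaMKKbeta–AMPK signalling complex, where a tagged CaMKKalpha would plausibly serve for comparison of the two isoforms in expression and protein-interaction experiments, though the record does not spell out its exact role.
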