>Addgene plasmid #33327 | pSG5-FLAG-CaMKKalpha FL WT | addgene partial sequence | sequence record 43307 | T7 5'-TAATACGACTCACTATAGGG-3'
GACGACGATGACAAAGCTATGGAGCGCAGTCCAGCCGTCTGCTGCCAAGACCCTCGAGCGGAACTGGTAG
AGCGGGTGGCAGCCATCAGTGTGGCCCACCTAGAAGAGGCGGAGGAGGGCCCAGAGCCTGCCAGCAATGG
TGTGGACCCCTCACCCCGGGCCAGAGCTGCCTCTGTGATCCCTGGCAGTGCTTCAAGACCCACACCAGTG
CGTCCCAGCCTCTCTGCTAGAAAGTTCTCCCTGCAGGAAAGACCAGCGGGAAGCTGTCTAGAGGCTCAGG
TTGGGCCTTACTCTACAGGACCTGCCAGTCACATGTCTCCTCGGGCTTGGCGGAGACCCACCATCGAGTC
CCACCATGTGGCCATCTCAGACACAGAGGACTGTGTGCAACTGAACCAGTACAAGCTGCAGAGTGAGATT
GGCAAGGGTGCCTATGGTGTGGTGAGGCTGGCCTACAATGAAAGGGAAGACAGACACTATGCAATGAAAG
TTCTTTCCAAAAAGAAGTTACTGAAGCAGTATGGCTTTCCTCGCCGTCCTCCCCCGAGAGGGTCCCAAGC
TCCTCAGGGAGGGCCAGCCAAACAGCTGCTGCCCCTGGAGCGTGTATACCAGGAGATTGCCATTTTAAAG
AAACTGGACCACGTGAATGTAGTCAAGTTGATCGAGGTCCTGGATGATCCTGCTGAAGACAATCTCTATT
TGGTGTTTGACCTCCTGAGAAAGGGACCAGTCATGGAAGTGCCCTGCGACAAGCCCTTCCCAGAGGAGCA
AGCTCGCCTCTACCTCCGGGACATCATCCTGGGCCTCGAGTACTTGCACTGCCAGAAGATTGTGCACAGG
GACATCAAGCCGTCCAATCTGCTCCTTGGGGACGATGGGCACGTGAAGATCGCCGA
