>Addgene plasmid #33327 | pSG5-FLAG-CaMKKalpha FL WT | addgene partial sequence | sequence record 43309 | SV40pA-R 5'-GAAATTTGTGATGCTATTGC-3'
GTTCTGCTTTAATAAGATCTCGACTCAGGATGCAGCCTCATCTTCCTGGACTCCGGGAAGCTCTGGGCTT
TTGCCCCCTTCTCCACATCCTTCTTTCAACAGTAAGTTTCCTGGCGCAGACATAGATCTTTCTTCCCTGC
GTGCTTGGGGCTCAAATGGGTTTCCAAAGGAACGCTTTCTCAGCATAGACTTGACCAGGATCACAGTGGT
CCAGCTGGGGATGAGCTTGACTGAGTTCTTCACCTCCTCCTCAGTCACCTCTACCACACTGCAGTGTTCC
TCCTCTGAAGGGAGGGGCTCCTCTCCATGCTTGGTCACCCAAGGGTGTAACTTGATATCAGACACCCCAA
TTCTTGTTTCAGGATTCTTGTCTAGCATCTTCAGGATCAGGTCTTTGAGTTCCTCGCTGACCTCCGGCTC
CTCAGGGAACACCACGGCCTCATTCTTGATCTTTCTGTGCAGGGCCAGGATGTACTCATCAATGAATGGG
CACTTCCCGTAGACAAAACAATACAGTGTAACCCCAGTGGCCCATACATCCAAGGCCTTCCCACTGAAGC
TCTGGCCGGTGTCAGAAATGGCCTCCGGGGCCATGAATGCTGGGGTCCCTGCCGTACTGGACAGCTGAGC
ATCATTCCCCTCAAACTGGTTGCTGACACCAAAGTCGGCGATCTTCACGTGCCCATCGTCCCCAAGGAGC
AGATTGGACGGCTTGATGTCCCTGTGCACAATCTTCTGGCAGTGCAAGTACTCGAGGCCCAGGATGATGT
CCCGGAGGTAGAGGCGAGCTTGCTCCTCTGGGAAGGGCTTGTCGCAGGGCACTTCCATGACTGGTCCCTT
TCTC
