>Addgene plasmid #33327 | pSG5-FLAG-CaMKKalpha FL WT | addgene partial sequence | sequence record 44691 | pCAG-F
CAGATTGTATCGACTCACTATAGGGCGAATTCACCATGGACTACAAGGACGACGATGACAAAGCTATGGA
GCGCAGTCCAGCCGTCTGCTGCCAAGACCCTCGAGCGGAACTGGTAGAGCGGGTGGCAGCCATCAGTGTG
GCCCACCTAGAAGAGGCGGAGGAGGGCCCAGAGCCTGCCAGCAATGGTGTGGACCCCTCACCCCGGGCCA
GAGCTGCCTCTGTGATCCCTGGCAGTGCTTCAAGACCCACACCAGTGCGTCCCAGCCTCTCTGCTAGAAA
GTTCTCCCTGCAGGAAAGACCAGCGGGAAGCTGTCTAGAGGCTCAGGTTGGGCCTTACTCTACAGGACCT
GCCAGTCACATGTCTCCTCGGGCTTGGCGGAGACCCACCATCGAGTCCCACCATGTGGCCATCTCAGACA
CAGAGGACTGTGTGCAACTGAACCAGTACAAGCTGCAGAGTGAGATTGGCAAGGGTGCCTATGGTGTGGT
GAGGCTGGCCTACAATGAAAGGGAAGACAGACACTATGCAATGAAAGTTCTTTCCAAAAAGAAGTTACTG
AAGCAGTATGGCTTTCCTCGCCGTCCTCCCCCGAGAGGGTCCCAAGCTCCTCAGGGAGGGCCAGCCAAAC
AGCTGCTGCCCCTGGAGCGTGTATACCAGGAGATTGCCATTTTAAAGAAACTGGACCACGTGAATGTAGT
CAAGTTGATCGAGGTCCTGGATGATCCTGCTGAAGACAATCTCTATTTGGTGTTTGACCTCCTGAGAAAG
GGACCAGTCATGGAAGTGCCCTGCGACAAGCCCTTCCCAGAGGAGCAAGCTCGCCTCTAC
